>Addgene plasmid #49739 | pVRc20_992 | depositor full sequence | sequence record 74546 | pVRc20_992 sequence 4984 bps
ATGACACCGGAACGTTTTGTTCATCTGGCAGATGCCTATGGTGCCGATCTGCAGCGTTGGCCGAGCGCAG
AACGTGCAGCAGCACAGGCACTGCTGGATTGTGGTGATGCACAGGCAGTTGCAGCACTGCGTCAGGCACA
TTGGCTGGATAGCCAGCTGGATCGTTATCAGGTTCCGGCACCGAGTCCGGCACTGGCACAGCGTATTATT
GCAGCAGCCCAGCAGCCTGGTGCACCGTTTTGGAGCCGTTATGCAGGTTGGCTGGCAAGCCTGGGTTGGG
TTGGTGTTGGTCTGACCGGTGTTGCAGCAGGTATGCTGGCAGTTGCACTGAGCCTGCCGCTGAGCACCAG
CGCAGAAGCACTGCCGAGCGTTTTTGATCAGAGTGATGCAGAATTTGTGCTGAGCATTAATGCAGAAGAA
GCAGAACAGTAAGGATCCCTGTTTTGGCGGATGAGAGAAGATTTTCAGCCTGATACAGATTAAATCAGAA
CGCAGAAGCGGTCTGATAAAACAGAATTTGCCTGGCGGCAGTAGCGCGGTGGTCCCACCTGACCCCATGC
CGAACTCAGAAGTGAAACGCCGTAGCGCCGATGGTAGTGTGGGGTCTCCCCATGCGAGAGTAGGGAACTG
CCAGGCATCAAATAAAACGAAAGGCTCAGTCGAAAGACTGGGCCTTTCGTTTTATCTGTTGTTTGTCGGT
GAACGCTCTCCTGAGTAGGACAAATCCGCCGGGAGCGGATTTGAACGTTGCGAAGCAACGGCCCGGAGGG
TGGCGGGCAGGACGCCCGCCATAAACTGCCAGGCATCAAATTAAGCAGAAGGCCATCCTGACGGATGGCC
TTTTTGCGTTTCTACAAACTCTTTTGTTTATTTTTCTAAATACATTCAAATATGTATCCGCTCATGAGAC
AATAACCCTGATAAATGCTTCAATAATATTGAAAAAGGAAGACTATGAGTATTCAACATTTCCGTGTCTG
CTTACATAAACAGTAATACAAGGGGTGTTTACTAGAGGTTGATCGGGCACGTAAGAGGTTCCAACTTTCA
CCATAATGAAATAAGATCACTACCGGGCGTATTTTTTGAGTTATCGAGATTTTCAGGAGCTAAGGAAGCT
AAAATGGAGAAAAAAATCACGGGATATACCACCGTTGATATATCCCAATGGCATCGTAAAGAACATTTTG
AGGCATTTCAGTCAGTTGCTCAATGTACCTATAACCAGACCGTTCAGCTGGATATTACGGCCTTTTTAAA
GACCGTAAAGAAAAATAAGCACAAGTTTTATCCGGCCTTTATTCACATTCTTGCCCGCCTGATGAACGCT
CACCCGGAGTTTCGTATGGCCATGAAAGACGGTGAGCTGGTGATCTGGGATAGTGTTCACCCTTGTTACA
CCGTTTTCCATGAGCAAACTGAAACGTTTTCGTCCCTCTGGAGTGAATACCACGACGATTTCCGGCAGTT
TCTCCACATATATTCGCAAGATGTGGCGTGTTACGGTGAAAACCTGGCCTATTTCCCTAAAGGGTTTATT
GAGAATATGTTTTTTGTCTCAGCCAATCCCTGGGTGAGTTTCACCAGTTTTGATTTAAACGTGGCCAATA
TGGACAACTTCTTCGCCCCCGTTTTCACGATGGGCAAATATTATACGCAAGGCGACAAGGTGCTGATGCC
GCTGGCGATCCAGGTTCATCATGCCGTTTGTGATGGCTTCCATGTCGGCCGCATGCTTAATGAATTACAA
CAGTACTGTGATGAGTGGCAGGGCGGGGCGTAATAATACTAGCTCCGGCAAAAAAACGGGCAAGGTGTCA
CCACCCTGCCCTTTTTCTTTAAAACCGAAAAGATTACTTCGCGTTTGCCACCTGACGTCTAAGCTGTCAG
ACCAAGTTTACTCATATATACTTTAGATTGATT
[125 nt withheld, positions 1924-2048]
C
[141 nt withheld, positions 2050-2190]
CCTTTGACGTTGGAGTCCACGTTCTTTAATAGTGGACTCTTGTTCCAAACTTGAACAACACTCAACCCTA
TCTCGGGCTATTCTTTTGATTTATAAGGGATTTTGCCGATTTCGGCCTATTGGTTAAAAAATGAGCTGAT
TTAACAAAAATTTAACGCGAATTTTAACAAAATATTAACGTTTACAATTTAAAAGGATCTAGGTGAAGAT
CCTTTTTGATAATCTCATGACCAAAATCCCTTAACGTGAGTTTTCGTTCCACTGAGCGTCAGACCCCGTA
GAAAAGATCAAAGGATCTTCTTGAGATCCTTTTTTTCTGCGCGTAATCTGCTGCTTGCAAACAAAAAAAC
CACCGCTACCAGCGGTGGTTTGTTTGCCGGATCAAGAGCTACCAACTCTTTTTCCGAAGGTAACTGGCTT
CAGCAGAGCGCAGATACCAAATACTGTCCTTCTAGTGTAGCCGTAGTTAGGCCACCACTTCAAGAACTCT
GTAGCACCGCCTACATACCTCGCTCTGCTAATCCTGTTACCAGTCAGGCATTTGAGAAGCACACGGTCAC
ACTGCTTCCGGTAGTCAATAAACCGGTAAACCAGCAATAGACATAAGCGGCTATTTAACGACCCTGCCCT
GAACCGACGACCGGGTCGAATTTGCTTTCGAATTTCTGCCATTCATCCGCTTATTATCACTTATTCAGGC
GTAGCACCAGGCGTTTAAGGGCACCAATAACTGCCTTAAAAAAAGCTAGCGGAGTGTATACTGGCTTACT
ATGTTGGCACTGATGAGGGTGTCAGTGAAGTGCTTCATGTGGCAGGAGAAAAAAGGCTGCACCGGTGCGT
CAGCAGAATATGTGATACAGGATATATTCCGCTTCCTCGCTCACTGACTCGCTACGCTCGGTCGTTCGAC
TGCGGCGAGCGGAAATGGCTTACGAACGGGGCGGAGATTTCCTGGAAGATGCCAGGAAGATACTTAACAG
GGAAGTGAGAGGGCCGCGGCAAAGCCGTTTTTCCATAGGCTCCGCCCCCCTGACAAGCATCACGAAATCT
GACGCTCAAATCAGTGGTGGCGAAACCCGACAGGACTATAAAGATACCAGGCGTTTCCCCCTGGCGGCTC
CCTCGTGCGCTCTCCTGTTCCTGCCTTTCGGTTTACCGGTGTCATTCCGCTGTTATGGCCGCGTTTGTCT
CATTCCACGCCTGACACTCAGTTCCGGGTAGGCAGTTCGCTCCAAGCTGGACTGTATGCACGAACCCCCC
GTTCAGTCCGACCGCTGCGCCTTATCCGGTAACTATCGTCTTGAGTCCAACCCGGAAAGACATGCAAAAG
CACCACTGGCAGCAGCCACTGGTAATTGATTTAGAGGAGTTAGTCTTGAAGTCATGCGCCGGTTAAGGCT
AAACTGAAAGGACAAGTTTTGGTGACTGCGCTCCTCCAAGCCAGTTACCTCGGTTCAAAGAGTTGGTAGC
TCAGAGAACCTTCGAAAAACCGCCCTGCAAGGCGGTTTTTTCGTTTTCAGAGCAAGAGATTACGCGCAGA
CCAAAACGATCTCAAGAAGATCATCTTATTAATCAGATAAAATATTTGCTCATGAGCCCGAAGTGGCGAG
CCCGATCTTCCCCATCGGTGATGTCGGCGATATAGGCGCCAGCAACCGCACCTGTGGCGCCGGTGATGCC
GGCCACGATGCGTCCGGCGTAGAGGATCTGCTCATGTTTGACAGCTTATCATCGATGCATAATGTGCCTG
TCAAATGGACGAAGCAGGGATTCTGCAAACCCTATGCTACTCCCTCGAGCCGTCAATTGTCTGATTCGTT
ACCAATTATTAATTTTTAAAGTATGGGCAATCAATTGCTCCTGTTAAAATTGCTTTAGAAATACTTTGGC
AGCGGTTTGTTGTATTGAGTTTCATTTGCGCATTGGTTAAATGGAAAGTGACAGTACGCTCACTGCAACC
TAATATTTTTGAAATATCCCAAGAGCTTTTTCCTTCGCATGCCCACGCTAAACATTCTTTTTCTCTTTTG
GTTAAATCGTTGTTTGATTTATTATTTGCTATATTTATTTTTCGATAATTATCAACTAGAGAAGGAACAA
TTAATGGTATGTTCATACACGCATGTAAAAATAAACTATCTATATAGTTGTCTTTTTCTGAATGTGCAAA
ACTAAGCATTCCGAAGCCATTGTTAGCCGTATGAATAGGGAAACTAAACCCAGTGATAAGACCTGATGTT
TTCGCTTCTTTAATTACATTTGGAGATTTTTTATTTACAGCATTGTTTTCAAATATATTCCAATTAATTG
GTGAATGATTGGAGTTAGAATAATCTACTATAGGATCATATTTTATTAAATTAGCGTCATCATAATATTG
CCTCCATTTTTTAGGGTAATTATCTAGGATTGAAATATCAGATTTAACCATAGAATGAGGATAAATGATC
GCGAGTAAATAATATTCACAATGTACCATTTTAGTCATATCAGATAAGCATTGATTAATATCATTATTGC
TTCTACAAGCTTTAATTTTATTAATTATTCTGTATGTGTCGTCGGCATTTATGTTTTTCATATTCACCAC
CCTGAATTGACTCTCTTCCGGGCGCTATCATGCCATACCGCGAAAGGTTTTGCGCCATTCGATGGCGCGC
CGCTTCGTCAGGCCACATAGCTTTCTTGTTCTGATCGGAACGATCGTTGGCTGACCTGTAGGATCGTACA
GGTTTACGCAAGAAAATGGTTTGTTATAGTCGAATAAATACTAGAGAAAGAGGAGAAATACCAT
Features (pLannotate 1.2.2; 16 found; start..end, strand, type, name):
    520..635     +  ncRNA          5S rRNA: Accession: RF00001 - 5S ribosomal RNA
    639..725     +  terminator     rrnB T1 terminator: Escherichia coli rrnB; transcription terminator T1 from the E. coli rrnB gene
    817..844     +  terminator     rrnB T2 terminator: transcription terminator T2 from the E. coli rrnB gene
    863..952     +  promoter       AmpR promoter: bla
   1026..1123    +  promoter       cat promoter: promoter of the E. coli cat gene encoding chloramphenicol acetyltransferase
   1124..1780    +  CDS            cat: CAT_ECOLX - Experimental evidence at protein level: Swiss-Prot protein existence level 1. This enzyme is an effector of chloramphenicol resistance in bacteria. From Escherichia coli. This protein is used as a marker in many commonly used cloning vectors, such as pACYC184.
   1794..1853    +  terminator     his operon terminator: This putative transcriptin terminator from the E. coli his operon has a 2-bp deletion introduced during synthesis. Its efficiency has not been determined.
   1925..2380    +  rep_origin     f1 ori (sequence partly withheld): f1 bacteriophage origin of replication; arrow indicates direction of (+) strand synthesis
   2491..2724    +  rep_origin     ori (fragment): high-copy-number ColE1/pMB1/pBR322/pUC origin of replication
   2937..2958    +  misc_feature   bom (fragment): basis of mobility region from pBR322
   3057..3112    -  rep_origin     RSF ori (fragment): Plasmids containing the RSF 1030 origin of replication can be propagated in E. coli cells that contain additional plasmids with compatible origins.
   3200..3745    -  rep_origin     p15A ori: Plasmids containing the medium-copy-number p15A origin of replication can be propagated in E. coli cells that contain a second plasmid with the ColE1 origin.
   3778..3898    -  CDS            TcR (fragment): tetracycline efflux protein; tet; confers resistance to tetracycline
   3908..3926    +  promoter       tet promoter (fragment): E. coli promoter for tetracycline efflux protein gene
   4022..4771    -  CDS            luxR: LUXR_ALIFS - Experimental evidence at protein level: Swiss-Prot protein existence level 1. Transcriptional activator of the bioluminescence operon. Binds to the OHHL autoinducer. From Aliivibrio fischeri (Vibrio fischeri).
   4772..4845    -  promoter       lacI promoter (fragment): lacI
