[The description below was written by a language model from this plasmid's Addgene catalogue record and pLannotate feature annotations shown in this document.]
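Description:
pVRc20_992 is a low-copy bacterial expression plasmid from a synthetic biology toolkit built to map crosstalk among sigma factors, anti-sigma factors and their promoters and to derive orthogonal genetic switches from them. It is built on the pVRc backbone and is propagated in E. coli under chloramphenicol selection. The feature table shows a cat gene with its own promoter followed by a his operon terminator. It also shows a complete p15A origin, which allows the plasmid to coexist with ColE1-type plasmids in the same cell. An f1 phage origin is present as well. The short fragments annotated as ColE1-type ori, bom, RSF ori, tetracycline resistance gene and tet promoter look like backbone remnants or partial sequence matches rather than functional elements.

The insert, AS20_992, is a gene from Pseudomonas fluorescens Pf-5 that was codon optimized for E. coli and cloned between NdeI and BamHI sites, both of which are retained. The name and the associated publication suggest it is an anti-sigma factor, although the record does not say so outright. The catalogue gives pLux as the driving promoter. Neither the insert nor pLux was picked up by the automated annotation; they probably lie in the unannotated regions upstream of the rrnB-derived 5S rRNA/T1/T2 terminator block, which would end the transcript. The plasmid also carries luxR from Aliivibrio fischeri on the opposite strand, next to a lacI promoter fragment that appears to drive it. LuxR activates pLux when bound to its acyl-homoserine lactone autoinducer, so insert expression can be induced by adding that molecule. This would allow titrated expression of AS20_992 alongside compatible plasmids, for example ones carrying sigma factors or reporters.
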