Addgene plasmid #49739: pVRc20_992
Depositing lab: Christopher Voigt. Depositing organization: University of California, San Francisco (UCSF). Publication: Design of orthogonal genetic switches based on a crosstalk map of sigmas, anti-sigmas, and promoters. Rhodius VA, Segall-Shapiro TH, Sharon BD, Ghodasara A, Orlova E, Tabakh H, Burkhardt DH, Clancy K, Peterson TC, Gross CA, Voigt CA. Mol Syst Biol. 2013 Oct 29;9:702. doi: 10.1038/msb.2013.58. PubMed 24169405.
Backbone
  Vector backbone: pVRc
  Vector type: Bacterial Expression, Synthetic Biology
Growth in bacteria
  Bacterial resistance: Chloramphenicol, 25 μg/mL
  Growth temperature: 37°C
  Growth strain: DH10B
  Copy number: Low Copy
Gene/Insert
  Gene/Insert name: AS20_992
  Species: Pseudomonas fluorescens Pf-5
  Mutation: Codon optimized for E.coli
  Promoter: pLux
  Cloning method: Restriction Enzyme; 5′ cloning site NdeI (not destroyed); 3′ cloning site BamHI (not destroyed)
  Sequencing primers: 5′ GCGCTATCATGCCATACC; 3′ GTTTCACTTCTGAGTTCGGC
Terms and licenses: Academic/Nonprofit Terms; Industry Terms: Not Available to Industry
How to cite: pVRc20_992 was a gift from Christopher Voigt (Addgene plasmid # 49739 ; http://n2t.net/addgene:49739 ; RRID:Addgene_49739)
