>Addgene plasmid #49739 | pVRc20_992 | depositor partial sequence | sequence record 74156 | AS gene
ATGACACCGGAACGTTTTGTTCATCTGGCAGATGCCTATGGTGCCGATCTGCAGCGTTGGCCGAGCGCAG
AACGTGCAGCAGCACAGGCACTGCTGGATTGTGGTGATGCACAGGCAGTTGCAGCACTGCGTCAGGCACA
TTGGCTGGATAGCCAGCTGGATCGTTATCAGGTTCCGGCACCGAGTCCGGCACTGGCACAGCGTATTATT
GCAGCAGCCCAGCAGCCTGGTGCACCGTTTTGGAGCCGTTATGCAGGTTGGCTGGCAAGCCTGGGTTGGG
TTGGTGTTGGTCTGACCGGTGTTGCAGCAGGTATGCTGGCAGTTGCACTGAGCCTGCCGCTGAGCACCAG
CGCAGAAGCACTGCCGAGCGTTTTTGATCAGAGTGATGCAGAATTTGTGCTGAGCATTAATGCAGAAGAA
GCAGAACAGTAA
