>Addgene plasmid #49739 | pVRc20_992 | depositor partial sequence | sequence record 74157 | pVRc backbone
GGATCCCTGTTTTGGCGGATGAGAGAAGATTTTCAGCCTGATACAGATTAAATCAGAACGCAGAAGCGGT
CTGATAAAACAGAATTTGCCTGGCGGCAGTAGCGCGGTGGTCCCACCTGACCCCATGCCGAACTCAGAAG
TGAAACGCCGTAGCGCCGATGGTAGTGTGGGGTCTCCCCATGCGAGAGTAGGGAACTGCCAGGCATCAAA
TAAAACGAAAGGCTCAGTCGAAAGACTGGGCCTTTCGTTTTATCTGTTGTTTGTCGGTGAACGCTCTCCT
GAGTAGGACAAATCCGCCGGGAGCGGATTTGAACGTTGCGAAGCAACGGCCCGGAGGGTGGCGGGCAGGA
CGCCCGCCATAAACTGCCAGGCATCAAATTAAGCAGAAGGCCATCCTGACGGATGGCCTTTTTGCGTTTC
TACAAACTCTTTTGTTTATTTTTCTAAATACATTCAAATATGTATCCGCTCATGAGACAATAACCCTGAT
AAATGCTTCAATAATATTGAAAAAGGAAGACTATGAGTATTCAACATTTCCGTGTCTGCTTACATAAACA
GTAATACAAGGGGTGTTTACTAGAGGTTGATCGGGCACGTAAGAGGTTCCAACTTTCACCATAATGAAAT
AAGATCACTACCGGGCGTATTTTTTGAGTTATCGAGATTTTCAGGAGCTAAGGAAGCTAAAATGGAGAAA
AAAATCACGGGATATACCACCGTTGATATATCCCAATGGCATCGTAAAGAACATTTTGAGGCATTTCAGT
CAGTTGCTCAATGTACCTATAACCAGACCGTTCAGCTGGATATTACGGCCTTTTTAAAGACCGTAAAGAA
AAATAAGCACAAGTTTTATCCGGCCTTTATTCACATTCTTGCCCGCCTGATGAACGCTCACCCGGAGTTT
CGTATGGCCATGAAAGACGGTGAGCTGGTGATCTGGGATAGTGTTCACCCTTGTTACACCGTTTTCCATG
AGCAAACTGAAACGTTTTCGTCCCTCTGGAGTGAATACCACGACGATTTCCGGCAGTTTCTCCACATATA
TTCGCAAGATGTGGCGTGTTACGGTGAAAACCTGGCCTATTTCCCTAAAGGGTTTATTGAGAATATGTTT
TTTGTCTCAGCCAATCCCTGGGTGAGTTTCACCAGTTTTGATTTAAACGTGGCCAATATGGACAACTTCT
TCGCCCCCGTTTTCACGATGGGCAAATATTATACGCAAGGCGACAAGGTGCTGATGCCGCTGGCGATCCA
GGTTCATCATGCCGTTTGTGATGGCTTCCATGTCGGCCGCATGCTTAATGAATTACAACAGTACTGTGAT
GAGTGGCAGGGCGGGGCGTAATAATACTAGCTCCGGCAAAAAAACGGGCAAGGTGTCACCACCCTGCCCT
TTTTCTTTAAAACCGAAAAGATTACTTCGCGTTTGCCACCTGACGTCTAAGCTGTCAGACCAAGTTTACT
CATATATACTTTAGATTGATT
[125 nt withheld, positions 1492-1616]
C
[141 nt withheld, positions 1618-1758]
CCTTTGACGTTGGAGTCCACGTTCTTTAATAGTGGACTCTTGTTCCAAACTTGAACAACACTCAACCCTA
TCTCGGGCTATTCTTTTGATTTATAAGGGATTTTGCCGATTTCGGCCTATTGGTTAAAAAATGAGCTGAT
TTAACAAAAATTTAACGCGAATTTTAACAAAATATTAACGTTTACAATTTAAAAGGATCTAGGTGAAGAT
CCTTTTTGATAATCTCATGACCAAAATCCCTTAACGTGAGTTTTCGTTCCACTGAGCGTCAGACCCCGTA
GAAAAGATCAAAGGATCTTCTTGAGATCCTTTTTTTCTGCGCGTAATCTGCTGCTTGCAAACAAAAAAAC
CACCGCTACCAGCGGTGGTTTGTTTGCCGGATCAAGAGCTACCAACTCTTTTTCCGAAGGTAACTGGCTT
CAGCAGAGCGCAGATACCAAATACTGTCCTTCTAGTGTAGCCGTAGTTAGGCCACCACTTCAAGAACTCT
GTAGCACCGCCTACATACCTCGCTCTGCTAATCCTGTTACCAGTCAGGCATTTGAGAAGCACACGGTCAC
ACTGCTTCCGGTAGTCAATAAACCGGTAAACCAGCAATAGACATAAGCGGCTATTTAACGACCCTGCCCT
GAACCGACGACCGGGTCGAATTTGCTTTCGAATTTCTGCCATTCATCCGCTTATTATCACTTATTCAGGC
GTAGCACCAGGCGTTTAAGGGCACCAATAACTGCCTTAAAAAAAGCTAGCGGAGTGTATACTGGCTTACT
ATGTTGGCACTGATGAGGGTGTCAGTGAAGTGCTTCATGTGGCAGGAGAAAAAAGGCTGCACCGGTGCGT
CAGCAGAATATGTGATACAGGATATATTCCGCTTCCTCGCTCACTGACTCGCTACGCTCGGTCGTTCGAC
TGCGGCGAGCGGAAATGGCTTACGAACGGGGCGGAGATTTCCTGGAAGATGCCAGGAAGATACTTAACAG
GGAAGTGAGAGGGCCGCGGCAAAGCCGTTTTTCCATAGGCTCCGCCCCCCTGACAAGCATCACGAAATCT
GACGCTCAAATCAGTGGTGGCGAAACCCGACAGGACTATAAAGATACCAGGCGTTTCCCCCTGGCGGCTC
CCTCGTGCGCTCTCCTGTTCCTGCCTTTCGGTTTACCGGTGTCATTCCGCTGTTATGGCCGCGTTTGTCT
CATTCCACGCCTGACACTCAGTTCCGGGTAGGCAGTTCGCTCCAAGCTGGACTGTATGCACGAACCCCCC
GTTCAGTCCGACCGCTGCGCCTTATCCGGTAACTATCGTCTTGAGTCCAACCCGGAAAGACATGCAAAAG
CACCACTGGCAGCAGCCACTGGTAATTGATTTAGAGGAGTTAGTCTTGAAGTCATGCGCCGGTTAAGGCT
AAACTGAAAGGACAAGTTTTGGTGACTGCGCTCCTCCAAGCCAGTTACCTCGGTTCAAAGAGTTGGTAGC
TCAGAGAACCTTCGAAAAACCGCCCTGCAAGGCGGTTTTTTCGTTTTCAGAGCAAGAGATTACGCGCAGA
CCAAAACGATCTCAAGAAGATCATCTTATTAATCAGATAAAATATTTGCTCATGAGCCCGAAGTGGCGAG
CCCGATCTTCCCCATCGGTGATGTCGGCGATATAGGCGCCAGCAACCGCACCTGTGGCGCCGGTGATGCC
GGCCACGATGCGTCCGGCGTAGAGGATCTGCTCATGTTTGACAGCTTATCATCGATGCATAATGTGCCTG
TCAAATGGACGAAGCAGGGATTCTGCAAACCCTATGCTACTCCCTCGAGCCGTCAATTGTCTGATTCGTT
ACCAATTATTAATTTTTAAAGTATGGGCAATCAATTGCTCCTGTTAAAATTGCTTTAGAAATACTTTGGC
AGCGGTTTGTTGTATTGAGTTTCATTTGCGCATTGGTTAAATGGAAAGTGACAGTACGCTCACTGCAACC
TAATATTTTTGAAATATCCCAAGAGCTTTTTCCTTCGCATGCCCACGCTAAACATTCTTTTTCTCTTTTG
GTTAAATCGTTGTTTGATTTATTATTTGCTATATTTATTTTTCGATAATTATCAACTAGAGAAGGAACAA
TTAATGGTATGTTCATACACGCATGTAAAAATAAACTATCTATATAGTTGTCTTTTTCTGAATGTGCAAA
ACTAAGCATTCCGAAGCCATTGTTAGCCGTATGAATAGGGAAACTAAACCCAGTGATAAGACCTGATGTT
TTCGCTTCTTTAATTACATTTGGAGATTTTTTATTTACAGCATTGTTTTCAAATATATTCCAATTAATTG
GTGAATGATTGGAGTTAGAATAATCTACTATAGGATCATATTTTATTAAATTAGCGTCATCATAATATTG
CCTCCATTTTTTAGGGTAATTATCTAGGATTGAAATATCAGATTTAACCATAGAATGAGGATAAATGATC
GCGAGTAAATAATATTCACAATGTACCATTTTAGTCATATCAGATAAGCATTGATTAATATCATTATTGC
TTCTACAAGCTTTAATTTTATTAATTATTCTGTATGTGTCGTCGGCATTTATGTTTTTCATATTCACCAC
CCTGAATTGACTCTCTTCCGGGCGCTATCATGCCATACCGCGAAAGGTTTTGCGCCATTCGATGGCGCGC
CGCTTCGTCAGGCCACATAGCTTTCTTGTTCTGATCGGAACGATCGTTGGCTGACCTGTAGGATCGTACA
GGTTTACGCAAGAAAATGGTTTGTTATAGTCGAATAAATACTAGAGAAAGAGGAGAAATACCAT
