>Addgene plasmid #49739 | pVRc20_992 | addgene partial sequence | sequence record 77210 | pTrcHis_rev
AACAGGGATCCTTACTGTTCTGCTTCTTCTGCATTAATGCTCAGCACAAATTCTGCATCACTCTGATCAA
AAACGCTCGGCAGTGCTTCTGCGCTGGTGCTCAGCGGCAGGCTCAGTGCAACTGCCAGCATACCTGCTGC
AACACCGGTCAGACCAACACCAACCCAACCCAGGCTTGCCAGCCAACCTGCATAACGGCTCCAAAACGGT
GCACCAGGCTGCTGGGCTGCTGCAATAATACGCTGTGCCAGTGCCGGACTCGGTGCCGGAACCTGATAAC
GATCCAGCTGGCTATCCAGCCAATGTGCCTGACGCAGTGCTGCAACTGCCTGTGCATCACCACAATCCAG
CAGTGCCTGTGCTGCTGCACGTTCTGCGCTCGGCCAACGCTGCAGATCGGCACCATAGGCATCTGCCAGA
TGAACAAAACGTTCCGGTGTCATATGGTATTTCTCCTCTTTCTCTAGTATTTATTCGACTATAACAAACC
ATTTTCTTGCGTAAACCTGTACGATCCTACAGGTCAGCCAACGATCGTTCCGATCAGAACAAGAAAGCTA
TGTGGCCTGACGAAGCGGCGCGCCATCGAATGGCGCAAAACCTTTCGCGGTATGGCATGATAGCGCCCGG
AAGAGAGTCAATTCAGGGTGGTGAATATGAAAAACATAAATGCCGACGACACATACAGAATAATTAATAA
AATTAAAGCTTGTAGAAGCAATAATGATATTAATCAATGCTTATCTGATATGACTAAAATGGTACATTGT
GAATATTATTTACTCGCGATCATTTATCCTCATTCTATGGTTAAATCTGATATTTCAATCCTAGATAATT
ACCCTAAAAAATGGAGGCAATATTATGATGACGCTAATTTAATAAAATATGATCCTATAGTAGATTATTC
TAACTCCAATCATTCACCAATTAATTGG
