>Addgene plasmid #49739 | pVRc20_992 | addgene partial sequence | sequence record 77240 | pBRrevBam
GTGATGCCGGCCACGATGCGTCCGGCGTAGAGGATCTGCTCATGTTTGACAGCTTATCATCGATGCATAA
TGTGCCTGTCAAATGGACGAAGCAGGGATTCTGCAAACCCTATGCTACTCCCTCGAGCCGTCAATTGTCT
GATTCGTTACCAATTATTAATTTTTAAAGTATGGGCAATCAATTGCTCCTGTTAAAATTGCTTTAGAAAT
ACTTTGGCAGCGGTTTGTTGTATTGAGTTTCATTTGCGCATTGGTTAAATGGAAAGTGACAGTACGCTCA
CTGCAACCTAATATTTTTGAAATATCCCAAGAGCTTTTTCCTTCGCATGCCCACGCTAAACATTCTTTTT
CTCTTTTGGTTAAATCGTTGTTTGATTTATTATTTGCTATATTTATTTTTCGATAATTATCAACTAGAGA
AGGAACAATTAATGGTATGTTCATACACGCATGTAAAAATAAACTATCTATATAGTTGTCTTTTTCTGAA
TGTGCAAAACTAAGCATTCCGAAGCCATTGTTAGCCGTATGAATAGGGAAACTAAACCCAGTGATAAGAC
CTGATGTTTTCGCTTCTTTAATTACATTTGGAGATTTTTTATTTACAGCATTGTTTTCAAATATATTCCA
ATTAATTGGTGAATGATTGGAGTTAGAATAATCTACTATAGGATCATATTTTATTAAATTAGCGTCATCA
TAATATTGCCTCCATTTTTTAGGGTAATTATCTAGGATTGAAATATCAGATTTAACCATAGAATGAGGAT
AAATGATCGCGAGTAAATAATATTCACAATGTACCATTTTAGTCATATCAGATAAGCATTGATTAATATC
ATTATTGCTTCTACAAGCTTTAATTTTATTAATTATTCTGTATGTGTCGTC
